Addgene plasmid #190795: PRE-Hsp70BbCas9_1.0
Purpose: PRE-Hsp70Bb-Cas9-T2A-eGFP; heat-shock inducible Cas9-T2A-eGFP expression regulated by upstream Polycomb response elements. Step 1 in cloning process
Depositing lab: Omar Akbari. Depositing organization: University of California, San Diego (UCSD). Publication: Polycomb response elements reduce leaky expression of Cas9 under temperature-inducible Hsp70Bb promoter in Drosophila melanogaster. Warsinger-Pepe N, Chang C, Desroberts CR, Akbari OS. G3 (Bethesda). 2023 Apr 11;13(4):jkad024. doi: 10.1093/g3journal/jkad024. PubMed 36705519.
Backbone
  Vector backbone: AttB with mini-white
  Total vector size (bp): 16069
  Vector type: Insect Expression, CRISPR
Growth in bacteria
  Bacterial resistance: Ampicillin, 100 μg/mL
  Growth temperature: 37°C
  Growth strain: NEB Stable
  Growth instructions: Follow the same growth instructions as indicated for Addgene plasmid #122486
  Copy number: Low Copy
Gene/Insert
  Gene/Insert name: PRE-Hsp70Bb-Cas9-T2A-eGFP
  Species: D. melanogaster (fly)
Terms and licenses: Academic/Nonprofit Terms; Industry Terms: Not Available to Industry
Depositor comments: Depositor recommends running a restriction digest to verify the correct size of the poly PREs, as indicated in the “Cloning and storage of PRExpress plasmid" document for Addgene plasmid #122486: https://www.addgene.org/122486/.
How to cite: PRE-Hsp70BbCas9_1.0 was a gift from Omar Akbari (Addgene plasmid # 190795 ; http://n2t.net/addgene:190795 ; RRID:Addgene_190795)
