[The description below was written by a language model from this plasmid's Addgene catalogue record and pLannotate feature annotations shown in this document.]
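Description:
PRE-Hsp70BbCas9_1.0 is a 16,069 bp Drosophila melanogaster transgenesis and CRISPR plasmid built on an attB/mini-white backbone. It is maintained in E. coli through a ColE1/pUC-type origin and selected with ampicillin via the β-lactamase gene. The annotated origin is a high-copy type, but the record lists the plasmid as low copy and names a recombination-tolerant growth strain, consistent with the depositor's concern about stability of the repeated Polycomb response elements (PREs). Remnants of a pBluescript-like cloning backbone are also present: an f1 origin, lacZα and lac regulatory fragments, and T7 and T3 promoters. For fly work, the φC31 attB site allows integrase-mediated insertion into a genomic attP docking site, and the mini-white gene provides an eye-colour marker for identifying transformants. A single loxP site lies just downstream of mini-white.

The payload is a heat-shock-inducible expression cassette. The Drosophila hsp70Bb promoter drives Streptococcus pyogenes Cas9, annotated as contiguous N- and C-terminal portions that together form the full coding sequence, fused to a nucleoplasmin nuclear localisation signal. According to the record, this is followed by a T2A self-cleaving peptide and EGFP, so a fluorescent reporter is produced from the same transcript as the nuclease. The T2A itself is not annotated in the feature table but would fit the short gap before EGFP. A baculovirus-derived fragment annotated as P74 follows EGFP; its role is not stated. The PREs are likewise unannotated but are described as upstream of the promoter, plausibly in the unannotated stretch between loxP and hsp70Bb. They are intended to impose Polycomb-mediated silencing and reduce leaky Cas9 expression without heat shock. The depositor describes this plasmid as step 1 in a cloning series.
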