Features (pLannotate 1.2.2; 20 found; start..end, strand, type, name):
     30..458     -  rep_origin     f1 ori (sequence partly withheld): f1 bacteriophage origin of replication; arrow indicates direction of (+) strand synthesis
    463..620     -  CDS            lacZα (fragment): LacZα fragment of β-galactosidase; lacZ fragment
    623..641     +  promoter       T7 promoter: promoter for bacteriophage T7 RNA polymerase
    666..4785    +  gene           mini-white: white; This modified version of the white gene lacks part of the first intron.
   4792..4825    -  protein_bind   loxP: Cre-mediated recombination occurs in the 8-bp core sequence (GCATACAT). Cre recombinase
   7578..7816    +  promoter       hsp70 promoter: Drosophila melanogaster hsp70Bb promoter
   7947..9548    +  CDS            Cas9(N): N-terminal portion of Streptococcus pyogenes Cas9 (Zetsche et al., 2015)
   9549..12047   +  CDS            Cas9(C): C-terminal portion of Streptococcus pyogenes Cas9 (Zetsche et al., 2015)
  12048..12095   +  CDS            nucleoplasmin NLS: bipartite nuclear localization signal from nucleoplasmin
  12150..12869   +  CDS            EGFP: the original enhanced GFP (Yang et al., 1996) mammalian codon-optimized
  12897..13553   -  CDS            P74 (fragment): PIF0_NPVAC - Experimental evidence at protein level: Swiss-Prot protein existence level 1. Plays an essential role for oral infectivity of occlusion- derived virus (ODV) and functions also in host midgut attachment and fusion by binding to a specific host receptor. From Autographa californica nuclear polyhedrosis virus (AcMNPV).
  13593..13662   +  protein_bind   attB: attB site for the φC31 integrase (Groth et al., 2000) phage φC31 integrase
  13881..13899   -  promoter       T3 promoter: promoter for bacteriophage T3 RNA polymerase
  13942..13964   -  protein_bind   lac operator (fragment): The lac repressor binds to the lac operator to inhibit transcription in E. coli. This inhibition can be relieved by adding lactose or isopropyl-β-D-thiogalactopyranoside (IPTG). lac repressor encoded by lacI
  13968..13998   -  promoter       lac promoter: promoter for the E. coli lac operon
  14013..14034   -  protein_bind   CAP binding site: CAP binding activates transcription in the presence of cAMP. E. coli catabolite activator protein
  14047..14139   -  CDS            lacI (fragment): lac repressor; lacI; The lac repressor binds to the lac operator to inhibit transcription in E. coli. This inhibition can be relieved by adding lactose or isopropyl-β-D-thiogalactopyranoside (IPTG).
  14322..14910   -  rep_origin     ori: high-copy-number ColE1/pMB1/pBR322/pUC origin of replication
  15081..15941   -  CDS            AmpR: β-lactamase; bla; confers resistance to ampicillin, carbenicillin, and related antibiotics
  15942..16046   -  promoter       AmpR promoter: bla
>Addgene plasmid #190795 | PRE-Hsp70BbCas9_1.0 | addgene full sequence | sequence record 376570 | Addgene NGS Result
CTAAATTGTAAGCGTTAATATTTTGTTAAAATTCGCGTTAAATTTTTGTTAAATCAGCTCATTTTTTAAC
CAATAGGCCGAAATCGGCAAAATCCCTTATAAATCAAAAGAATAGACCGAGATAGGGT
[37 nt withheld, positions 129-165]
AAAGAACGTGGACTCCAACGTCAAAGG
[49 nt withheld, positions 193-241]
T
[91 nt withheld, positions 243-333]
G
[124 nt withheld, positions 335-458]
CCCATTCGCCATTCAGGCTGCGCAACTGTTGGGAAGGGCGATCGGTGCGGGCCTCTTCGCTATTACGCCA
GCTGGCGAAAGGGGGATGTGCTGCAAGGCGATTAAGTTGGGTAACGCCAGGGTTTTCCCAGTCACGACGT
TGTAAAACGACGGCCAGTGAATTGTAATACGACTCACTATAGGGCGAATTGGGTACGTACCGGGCCCCTA
GTATGTATGTAAGTTAATAAAACCCATTTTTGCGGAAAGTAGATAAAAAAAACATTTTTTTTTTTTACTG
CACTGGATATCATTGAACTTATCTGATCAGTTTTAAATTTACTTCGATCCAAGGGTATTTGATGTACCAG
GTTCTTTCGATTACCTCTCACTCAAAATGACATTCCACTCAAAGTCAGCGCTGTTTGCCTCCTTCTCTGT
CCACAGAAATATCGCCGTCTCTTTCGCCGCTGCGTCCGCTATCTCTTTCGCCACCGTTTGTAGCGTTACG
TAGCGTCAATGTCCGCCTTCAGTTGCATTTTGTCAGCGGTTTCGTGACGAAGCTCCAAGCGGTTTACGCC
ATCAATTAAACACAAAGTGCTGTGCCAAAACTCCTCTCGCTTCTTATTTTTGTTTGTTTTTTGAGTGATT
GGGGTGGTGATTGGTTTTGGGTGGGTAAGCAGGGGAAAGTGTGAAAAATCCCGGCAATGGGCCAAGAGGA
TCAGGAGCTATTAATTCGCGGAGGCAGCAAACACCCATCTGCCGAGCATCTGAACAATGTGAGTAGTACA
TGTGCATACATCTTAAGTTCACTTGATCTATAGGAACTGCGATTGCAACATCAAATTGTCTGCGGCGTGA
GAACTGCGACCCACAAAAATCCCAAACCGCAATTGCACAAACAAATAGTGACACGAAACAGATTATTCTG
GTAGCTGTTCTCGCTATATAAGACAATTTTTGAGATCATATCATGATCAAGACATCTAAAGGCATTCATT
TTCGACTATATTCTTTTTTACAAAAAATATAACAACCAGATATTTTAAGCTGATCCTAGATGCACAAAAA
ATAAATAAAAGTATAAACCTACTTCGTAGGATACTTCGGGGTACTTTTTGTTCGGGGTTAGATGAGCATA
ACGCTTGTAGTTGATATTTGAGATCCCCTATCATTGCAGGGTGACAGCGGAGCGGCTTCGCAGAGCTGCA
TTAACCAGGGCTTCGGGCAGGCCAAAAACTACGGCACGCTCCGGCCACCCAGTCCGCCGGAGGACTCCGG
TTCAGGGAGCGGCCAACTAGCCGAGAACCTCACCTATGCCTGGCACAATATGGACATCTTTGGGGCGGTC
AATCAGCCGGGCTCCGGATGGCGGCAGCTGGTCAACCGGACACGCGGACTATTCTGCAACGAGCGACACA
TACCGGCGCCCAGGAAACATTTGCTCAAGAACGGTGAGTTTCTATTCGCAGTCGGCTGATCTGTGTGAAA
TCTTAATAAAGGGTCCAATTACCAATTTGAAACTCAGTTTGCGGCGTGGCCTATCCGGGCGAACTTTTGG
CCGTGATGGGCAGTTCCGGTGCCGGAAAGACGACCCTGCTGAATGCCCTTGCCTTTCGATCGCCGCAGGG
CATCCAAGTATCGCCATCCGGGATGCGACTGCTCAATGGCCAACCTGTGGACGCCAAGGAGATGCAGGCC
AGGTGCGCCTATGTCCAGCAGGATGACCTCTTTATCGGCTCCCTAACGGCCAGGGAACACCTGATTTTCC
AAGCCATGGTGCGGATGCCACGACATCTGACCTATCGGCAGCGAGTGGCCCGCGTGGATCAGGTGATCCA
GGAGCTTTCGCTCAGCAAATGTCAGCACACGATCATCGGTGTGCCCGGCAGGGTGAAAGGTCTGTCCGGC
GGAGAAAGGAAGCGTCTGGCATTCGCCTCCGAGGCTCTAACCGATCCGCCGCTTCTGATCTGCGATGAGC
CCACCTCCGGACTGGACTCCTTTACCGCCCACAGCGTCGTCCAGGTGCTGAAGAAGCTGTCGCAGAAGGG
CAAGACCGTCATCCTGACCATTCATCAGCCGTCTTCCGAGCTGTTTGAGCTCTTTGACAAGATCCTTCTG
ATGGCCGAGGGCAGGGTAGCTTTCTTGGGCACTCCCAGCGAAGCCGTCGACTTCTTTTCCTAGTGAGTTC
GATGTGTTTATTAAGGGTATCTAGTATTACATAACATCTCAACTCCTATCCAGCGTGGGTGCCCAGTGTC
CTACCAACTACAATCCGGCGGACTTTTACGTACAGGTGTTGGCCGTTGTGCCCGGACGGGAGATCGAGTC
CCGTGATCGGATCGCCAAGATATGCGACAATTTTGCCATTAGCAAAGTAGCCCGGGATATGGAGCAGTTG
TTGGCCACCAAAAATCTGGAGAAGCCACTGGAGCAGCCGGAGAATGGGTACACCTACAAGGCCACCTGGT
TCATGCAGTTCCGGGCGGTCCTGTGGCGATCCTGGCTGTCGGTGCTCAAGGAACCACTCCTCGTAAAAGT
GCGACTTATTCAGACAACGGTGAGTGGTTCCAGTGGAAACAAATGATATAACGCTTACAATTCTTGGAAA
CAAATTCGCTAGATTTTAGATAGAATTGCCTGATTCCACACCCTTCTTAGTTTTTTTCAATGAGATGTAT
AGTTTATAGTTTTGCAGAAGATAAATAAATTTCATTTAACTCGCGAATATTAATGAGATGCGAGTAACAT
TTTAATTTGCAGATGGTTGCCATCTTGATTGGCCTCATCTTTTTGGGCCAACAACTCACGCAAGTGGGTG
TGATGAATATCAACGGAGCCATCTTCCTCTTCCTGACCAACATGACCTTTCAAAACGTCTTTGCCACGAT
AAATGTAAGTCATGTTTAGAATACATTTGCATTTCAATAATTTACTAACTTTCTAATGAATCGATTCGAT
TTAGGTGTTCACCTCAGAGCTGCCAGTTTTTATGAGGGAGGCCCGAAGTCGACTTTATCGCTGTGACACA
TACTTTCTGGGCAAAACGATTGCCGAATTGCCGCTTTTTCTCACAGTGCCACTGGTCTTCACGGCGATTG
CCTATCCGATGATCGGACTGCGGGCCGGAGTGCTGCACTTCTTCAACTGCCTGGCGCTGGTCACTCTGGT
GGCCAATGTGTCAACGTCCTTCGGATATCTAATATCCTGCGCCAGCTCCTCGACCTCGATGGCGCTGTCT
GTGGGTCCGCCGGTTATCATACCATTCCTGCTCTTTGGCGGCTTCTTCTTGAACTCGGGCTCGGTGCCAG
TATACCTCAAATGGTTGTCGTACCTCTCATGGTTCCGTTACGCCAACGAGGGTCTGCTGATTAACCAATG
GGCGGACGTGGAGCCGGGCGAAATTAGCTGCACATCGTCGAACACCACGTGCCCCAGTTCGGGCAAGGTC
ATCCTGGAGACGCTTAACTTCTCCGCCGCCGATCTGCCGCTGGACTACGTGGGTCTGGCCATTCTCATCG
TGAGCTTCCGGGTGCTCGCATATCTGGCTCTAAGACTTCGGGCCCGACGCAAGGAGTAGCCGACATATAT
CCGAAATAACTGCTTGTTTTTTTTTTTTACCATTATTACCATCGTGTTTACTGTTTATTGCCCCCTCAAA
AAGCTAATGTAATTATATTTGTGCCAATAAAAACAAGATATGACCTATAGAATACAAGTATTTCCCCTTC
GAACATCCCCACAAGTAGACTTTGGATTTGTCTTCTAACCAAAAGACTTACACACCTGCATACCTTACAT
CAAAAACTCGTTTATCGCTACATAAAACACCGGGATATATTTTTTATATACATACTTTTCAAATCGCGCG
CCCTCTTCATAATTCACCTCCACCACACCACGTTTCGTAGTTGCTCTTTCGCTGTCTCCCACCCGCTCTC
CGCAACACATTCACCTTTTGTTCGACGACCTTGGAGCGACTGTCGTTAGTTCCGCGCGATTCGGTTCGCT
CAAATGGTTCCGAGTGGTTCATTTCGTCTCAATAGAAATTAGTAATAAATATTTGTATGTACAATTTATT
TGCTCCAATATATTTGTATATATTTCCCTCACAGCTATATTTATTCTAATTTAATATTATGACTTTTTAA
GGTAATTTTTTGTGACCTGTTCGGAGTGATTAGCGTTACAATTTGAACTGAAAGTGACATCCAGTGTTTG
TTCCTTGTGTAGATGCATCTCAAAAAAATGGTGGGCATAATAGTGTTGTTTATATATATCAAAAATAACA
ACTATAATAATAAGAATACATTTAATTTAGAAAATGCTTGGATTTCACTGGAACTAGGCTAGCATAACTT
CGTATAATGTATGCTATACGAAGTTATGCTAGCGGATCCCTCCGTTGTATGTTGTAGCGTCTGTGAAGCG
TCCTACTCCTAAGGTACCTACTAGTGCCATTGCTACAGGCATCGTTGCCCGACATTTTGCCCTCCGGTTC
CCAACGATCAACTGCAGAGGCAGCGACTGCGCCGCGACTGCGGAGAGAGGGAGAGATACGGTTAGCCTTC
TCGCTCGGATCGCTCTCGCTTTACGGCGCAGCCATTATGGTGCGCGTAGTCTTATCTGTATCTCGCTCTT
ACGCACGTCAGACTTGGAATAGCCCTCTCTCTTTTTGAGTTATCGGCACTTTGGTTCTGCCGTTATGGCG
GCATCGTGGTGTCACGCTCTATATAAACATGGACCGCAGTTTGAGCTAGTGCCATTGCTACAGGCATCGT
TGCCCGACATTTTGCCCTCCGGTTCCCAACGATCAACTGCAGAGGCAGCGACTGCGCCGCGACTGCGGAG
AGAGGGAGAGATACGGTTAGCCTTCTCGCTCGGATCGCTCTCGCTTTACGGCGCAGCCATTATGGTGCGC
GTAGTCTTATCTGTATCTCGCTCTTACGCACGTCAGACTTGGAATAGCCCTCTCTCTTTTTGAGTTATCG
GCACTTTGGTTCTGCCGTTATGGCGGCATCGTGGTGTCACGCTCTATATAAACATGGACCGCAGTTTGAG
CTAGTGCCATTGCTACAGGCATCGTTGCCCGACATTTTGCCCTCCGGTTCCCAACGATCAACTGCAGAGG
CAGCGACTGCGCCGCGACTGCGGAGAGAGGGAGAGATACGGTTAGCCTTCTCGCTCGGATCGCTCTCGCT
TTACGGCGCAGCCATTATGGTGCGCGTAGTCTTATCTGTATCTCGCTCTTACGCACGTCAGACTTGGAAT
AGCCCTCTCTCTTTTTGAGTTATCGGCACTTTGGTTCTGCCGTTATGGCGGCATCGTGGTGTCACGCTCT
ATATAAACATGGACCGCAGTTTGAGCTAGTGCCATTGCTACAGGCATCGTTGCCCGACATTTTGCCCTCC
GGTTCCCAACGATCAACTGCAGAGGCAGCGACTGCGCCGCGACTGCGGAGAGAGGGAGAGATACGGTTAG
CCTTCTCGCTCGGATCGCTCTCGCTTTACGGCGCAGCCATTATGGTGCGCGTAGTCTTATCTGTATCTCG
CTCTTACGCACGTCAGACTTGGAATAGCCCTCTCTCTTTTTGAGTTATCGGCACTTTGGTTCTGCCGTTA
TGGCGGCATCGTGGTGTCACGCTCTATATAAACATGGACCGCAGTTTGAGCTAGTGCCATTGCTACAGGC
ATCGTTGCCCGACATTTTGCCCTCCGGTTCCCAACGATCAACTGCAGAGGCAGCGACTGCGCCGCGACTG
CGGAGAGAGGGAGAGATACGGTTAGCCTTCTCGCTCGGATCGCTCTCGCTTTACGGCGCAGCCATTATGG
TGCGCGTAGTCTTATCTGTATCTCGCTCTTACGCACGTCAGACTTGGAATAGCCCTCTCTCTTTTTGAGT
TATCGGCACTTTGGTTCTGCCGTTATGGCGGCATCGTGGTGTCACGCTCTATATAAACATGGACCGCAGT
TTGAGCTAGTGCCATTGCTACAGGCATCGTTGCCCGACATTTTGCCCTCCGGTTCCCAACGATCAACTGC
AGAGGCAGCGACTGCGCCGCGACTGCGGAGAGAGGGAGAGATACGGTTAGCCTTCTCGCTCGGATCGCTC
TCGCTTTACGGCGCAGCCATTATGGTGCGCGTAGTCTTATCTGTATCTCGCTCTTACGCACGTCAGACTT
GGAATAGCCCTCTCTCTTTTTGAGTTATCGGCACTTTGGTTCTGCCGTTATGGCGGCATCGTGGTGTCAC
GCTCTATATAAACATGGACCGCAGTTTGAGCTAGTGCCATTGCTACAGGCATCGTTGCCCGACATTTTGC
CCTCCGGTTCCCAACGATCAACTGCAGAGGCAGCGACTGCGCCGCGACTGCGGAGAGAGGGAGAGATACG
GTTAGCCTTCTCGCTCGGATCGCTCTCGCTTTACGGCGCAGCCATTATGGTGCGCGTAGTCTTATCTGTA
TCTCGCTCTTACGCACGTCAGACTTGGAATAGCCCTCTCTCTTTTTGAGTTATCGGCACTTTGGTTCTGC
CGTTATGGCGGCATCGTGGTGTCACGCTCTATATAAACATGGACCGCAGTTTGAGCTAGTGCCATTGCTA
CAGGCATCGTTGCCCGACATTTTGCCCTCCGGTTCCCAACGATCAACTGCAGAGGCAGCGACTGCGCCGC
GACTGCGGAGAGAGGGAGAGATACGGTTAGCCTTCTCGCTCGGATCGCTCTCGCTTTACGGCGCAGCCAT
TATGGTGCGCGTAGTCTTATCTGTATCTCGCTCTTACGCACGTCAGACTTGGAATAGCCCTCTCTCTTTT
TGAGTTATCGGCACTTTGGTTCTGCCGTTATGGCGGCATCGTGGTGTCACGCTCTATATAAACATGGACC
GCAGTTTGAGCATGACTTGAAGCACAACTTACCTAAGCCATGACAGCCTCCTGTCGTGTATCACTGACAG
CTCGACTCTCTACGATATCTAAGCTGATCTCGAGTCGAGAAATTTCTCTGGCCGTTATTCGTTATTCTCT
CTTTTCTTTTTGGGTCTCTCCCTCTCTGCACTAATGCTCTCTCACTCTGTCACACAGTAAACGGCATACT
GCTCTCGTTGGTTCGAGAGAGCGCGCCTCGAATGTTCGCGAAAAGAGCGCCGGAGTATAAATAGAGGCGC
TTCGTCTACGGAGCGACAATTCAATTCAAACAAGCAAAGTGAACACGTCGCTAAGCGAAAGCTAAGCAAA
TAAACAAGCGCAGCTGAACAAGCTAAACAATCTGCAGTAAAGTGCAAGTTAAAGTGAATCAATTAAAAGT
AACCAGCAACCAAGTAAATCAACTGCAACTACTGAAATCTGCCAAGAAGTAATTATTGAATACAAGAAGA
GAACTCTGTTTAAACAAAATGGACTATAAGGACCACGACGGAGACTACAAGGATCATGATATTGATTACA
AAGACGATGACGATAAGATGGCCCCAAAGAAGAAGCGGAAGGTCGGTATCCACGGAGTCCCAGCAGCCGA
CAAGAAGTACAGCATCGGCCTGGACATCGGCACCAACTCTGTGGGCTGGGCCGTGATCACCGACGAGTAC
AAGGTGCCCAGCAAGAAATTCAAGGTGCTGGGCAACACCGACCGGCACAGCATCAAGAAGAACCTGATCG
GAGCCCTGCTGTTCGACAGCGGCGAAACAGCCGAGGCCACCCGGCTGAAGAGAACCGCCAGAAGAAGATA
CACCAGACGGAAGAACCGGATCTGCTATCTGCAAGAGATCTTCAGCAACGAGATGGCCAAGGTGGACGAC
AGCTTCTTCCACAGACTGGAAGAGTCCTTCCTGGTGGAAGAGGATAAGAAGCACGAGCGGCACCCCATCT
TCGGCAACATCGTGGACGAGGTGGCCTACCACGAGAAGTACCCCACCATCTACCACCTGAGAAAGAAACT
GGTGGACAGCACCGACAAGGCCGACCTGCGGCTGATCTATCTGGCCCTGGCCCACATGATCAAGTTCCGG
GGCCACTTCCTGATCGAGGGCGACCTGAACCCCGACAACAGCGACGTGGACAAGCTGTTCATCCAGCTGG
TGCAGACCTACAACCAGCTGTTCGAGGAAAACCCCATCAACGCCAGCGGCGTGGACGCCAAGGCCATCCT
GTCTGCCAGACTGAGCAAGAGCAGACGGCTGGAAAATCTGATCGCCCAGCTGCCCGGCGAGAAGAAGAAT
GGCCTGTTCGGAAACCTGATTGCCCTGAGCCTGGGCCTGACCCCCAACTTCAAGAGCAACTTCGACCTGG
CCGAGGATGCCAAACTGCAGCTGAGCAAGGACACCTACGACGACGACCTGGACAACCTGCTGGCCCAGAT
CGGCGACCAGTACGCCGACCTGTTTCTGGCCGCCAAGAACCTGTCCGACGCCATCCTGCTGAGCGACATC
CTGAGAGTGAACACCGAGATCACCAAGGCCCCCCTGAGCGCCTCTATGATCAAGAGATACGACGAGCACC
ACCAGGACCTGACCCTGCTGAAAGCTCTCGTGCGGCAGCAGCTGCCTGAGAAGTACAAAGAGATTTTCTT
CGACCAGAGCAAGAACGGCTACGCCGGCTACATTGACGGCGGAGCCAGCCAGGAAGAGTTCTACAAGTTC
ATCAAGCCCATCCTGGAAAAGATGGACGGCACCGAGGAACTGCTCGTGAAGCTGAACAGAGAGGACCTGC
TGCGGAAGCAGCGGACCTTCGACAACGGCAGCATCCCCCACCAGATCCACCTGGGAGAGCTGCACGCCAT
TCTGCGGCGGCAGGAAGATTTTTACCCATTCCTGAAGGACAACCGGGAAAAGATCGAGAAGATCCTGACC
TTCCGCATCCCCTACTACGTGGGCCCTCTGGCCAGGGGAAACAGCAGATTCGCCTGGATGACCAGAAAGA
GCGAGGAAACCATCACCCCCTGGAACTTCGAGGAAGTGGTGGACAAGGGCGCTTCCGCCCAGAGCTTCAT
CGAGCGGATGACCAACTTCGATAAGAACCTGCCCAACGAGAAGGTGCTGCCCAAGCACAGCCTGCTGTAC
GAGTACTTCACCGTGTATAACGAGCTGACCAAAGTGAAATACGTGACCGAGGGAATGAGAAAGCCCGCCT
TCCTGAGCGGCGAGCAGAAAAAGGCCATCGTGGACCTGCTGTTCAAGACCAACCGGAAAGTGACCGTGAA
GCAGCTGAAAGAGGACTACTTCAAGAAAATCGAGTGCTTCGACTCCGTGGAAATCTCCGGCGTGGAAGAT
CGGTTCAACGCCTCCCTGGGCACATACCACGATCTGCTGAAAATTATCAAGGACAAGGACTTCCTGGACA
ATGAGGAAAACGAGGACATTCTGGAAGATATCGTGCTGACCCTGACACTGTTTGAGGACAGAGAGATGAT
CGAGGAACGGCTGAAAACCTATGCCCACCTGTTCGACGACAAAGTGATGAAGCAGCTGAAGCGGCGGAGA
TACACCGGCTGGGGCAGGCTGAGCCGGAAGCTGATCAACGGCATCCGGGACAAGCAGTCCGGCAAGACAA
TCCTGGATTTCCTGAAGTCCGACGGCTTCGCCAACAGAAACTTCATGCAGCTGATCCACGACGACAGCCT
GACCTTTAAAGAGGACATCCAGAAAGCCCAGGTGTCCGGCCAGGGCGATAGCCTGCACGAGCACATTGCC
AATCTGGCCGGCAGCCCCGCCATTAAGAAGGGCATCCTGCAGACAGTGAAGGTGGTGGACGAGCTCGTGA
AAGTGATGGGCCGGCACAAGCCCGAGAACATCGTGATCGAAATGGCCAGAGAGAACCAGACCACCCAGAA
GGGACAGAAGAACAGCCGCGAGAGAATGAAGCGGATCGAAGAGGGCATCAAAGAGCTGGGCAGCCAGATC
CTGAAAGAACACCCCGTGGAAAACACCCAGCTGCAGAACGAGAAGCTGTACCTGTACTACCTGCAGAATG
GGCGGGATATGTACGTGGACCAGGAACTGGACATCAACCGGCTGTCCGACTACGATGTGGACCATATCGT
GCCTCAGAGCTTTCTGAAGGACGACTCCATCGACAACAAGGTGCTGACCAGAAGCGACAAGAACCGGGGC
AAGAGCGACAACGTGCCCTCCGAAGAGGTCGTGAAGAAGATGAAGAACTACTGGCGGCAGCTGCTGAACG
CCAAGCTGATTACCCAGAGAAAGTTCGACAATCTGACCAAGGCCGAGAGAGGCGGCCTGAGCGAACTGGA
TAAGGCCGGCTTCATCAAGAGACAGCTGGTGGAAACCCGGCAGATCACAAAGCACGTGGCACAGATCCTG
GACTCCCGGATGAACACTAAGTACGACGAGAATGACAAGCTGATCCGGGAAGTGAAAGTGATCACCCTGA
AGTCCAAGCTGGTGTCCGATTTCCGGAAGGATTTCCAGTTTTACAAAGTGCGCGAGATCAACAACTACCA
CCACGCCCACGACGCCTACCTGAACGCCGTCGTGGGAACCGCCCTGATCAAAAAGTACCCTAAGCTGGAA
AGCGAGTTCGTGTACGGCGACTACAAGGTGTACGACGTGCGGAAGATGATCGCCAAGAGCGAGCAGGAAA
TCGGCAAGGCTACCGCCAAGTACTTCTTCTACAGCAACATCATGAACTTTTTCAAGACCGAGATTACCCT
GGCCAACGGCGAGATCCGGAAGCGGCCTCTGATCGAGACAAACGGCGAAACCGGGGAGATCGTGTGGGAT
AAGGGCCGGGATTTTGCCACCGTGCGGAAAGTGCTGAGCATGCCCCAAGTGAATATCGTGAAAAAGACCG
AGGTGCAGACAGGCGGCTTCAGCAAAGAGTCTATCCTGCCCAAGAGGAACAGCGATAAGCTGATCGCCAG
AAAGAAGGACTGGGACCCTAAGAAGTACGGCGGCTTCGACAGCCCCACCGTGGCCTATTCTGTGCTGGTG
GTGGCCAAAGTGGAAAAGGGCAAGTCCAAGAAACTGAAGAGTGTGAAAGAGCTGCTGGGGATCACCATCA
TGGAAAGAAGCAGCTTCGAGAAGAATCCCATCGACTTTCTGGAAGCCAAGGGCTACAAAGAAGTGAAAAA
GGACCTGATCATCAAGCTGCCTAAGTACTCCCTGTTCGAGCTGGAAAACGGCCGGAAGAGAATGCTGGCC
TCTGCCGGCGAACTGCAGAAGGGAAACGAACTGGCCCTGCCCTCCAAATATGTGAACTTCCTGTACCTGG
CCAGCCACTATGAGAAGCTGAAGGGCTCCCCCGAGGATAATGAGCAGAAACAGCTGTTTGTGGAACAGCA
CAAGCACTACCTGGACGAGATCATCGAGCAGATCAGCGAGTTCTCCAAGAGAGTGATCCTGGCCGACGCT
AATCTGGACAAAGTGCTGTCCGCCTACAACAAGCACCGGGATAAGCCCATCAGAGAGCAGGCCGAGAATA
TCATCCACCTGTTTACCCTGACCAATCTGGGAGCCCCTGCCGCCTTCAAGTACTTTGACACCACCATCGA
CCGGAAGAGGTACACCAGCACCAAAGAGGTGCTGGACGCCACCCTGATCCACCAGAGCATCACCGGCCTG
TACGAGACACGGATCGACCTGTCTCAGCTGGGAGGCGACAAAAGGCCGGCGGCCACGAAAAAGGCCGGCC
AGGCAAAAAAGAAAAAGGAGGGCAGAGGAAGTCTTCTAACATGCGGTGACGTGGAGGAGAATCCCGGCCC
TATGGTGAGCAAGGGCGAGGAGCTGTTCACCGGGGTGGTGCCCATCCTGGTCGAGCTGGACGGCGACGTA
AACGGCCACAAGTTCAGCGTGTCCGGCGAGGGCGAGGGCGATGCCACCTACGGCAAGCTGACCCTGAAGT
TCATCTGCACCACCAGCAAGCTGCCCGTGCCCTGGCCCACCCTCGTGACCACCCTGACCTACGGCGTGCA
GTGCTTCAGCCGCTACCCCGACCACATGAAGCAGCACGACTTCTTCAAGTCCGCCATGCCCGAAGGCTAC
GTCCAGGAGCGCACCATCTTCTTCAAGGACGACGGCAACTACAAGACCCGCGCCGAGGTGAAGTTCGAGG
GCGACACCCTGGTGAACCGCATCGAGCTGAAGGGCATCGACTTCAAGGAGGACGGCAACATCCTGGGGCA
CAAGCTGGAGTACAACTACAACAGCCACAACGTCTATATCATGGCCGACAAGCAGAAGAACGGCATCAAG
GTGAACTTCAAGATCCGCCACAACATCGAGGACGGCAGCGTGCAGCTCGCCGACCACTACCAGCAGAACA
CCCCCATCGGCGACGGCCCCGTGCTGCTGCCCGACAACCACTACCTGAGCACCCAGTCCGCCCTGAGCAA
AGACCCCAACGAGAAGCGCGATCACATGGTCCTGCTGGAGTTCGTGACCGCCGCCGGGATCACTCTCGGC
ATGGACGAGCTGTACAAGTAATTAATTAACTAGAATGAATCGTTTTTAAAATAACAAATCAATTGTTTTA
TAATATTCGTACGATTCTTTGATTATGTAATAAAATGTGATCATTAGGAAGATTACGAAAAATATAAAAA
ATATGAGTTCTGTGTGTATAACAAATGCTGTAAACGCCACAATTGTGTTTGTTGCAAATAAACCCATGAT
TATTTGATTAAAATTGTTGTTTTCTTTGTTCATAGACAATAGTGTGTTTTGCCTAAACGTGTACTGCATA
AACTCCATGCGAGTGTATAGCGAGCTAGTGGCTAACGCTTGCCCCACCAAAGTAGATTCGTCAAAATCCT
CAATTTCATCACCCTCCTCCAAGTTTAACATTTGGCCGTCGGAATTAACTTCTAAAGATGCCACATAATC
TAATAAATGAAATAGAGATTCAAACGTGGCGTCATCGTCCGTTTCGACCATTTCCGAAAAGAACTCGGGC
ATAAACTCTATGATTTCTCTGGACGTGGTGTTGTCGAAACTCTCAAAGTACGCAGTCAGGAACGTGCGCG
ACATGTCGTCGGGAAACTCGCGCGGAAACATGTTGTTGTAACCGAACGGGTCCCATAGCGCCAAAACCAA
ATCTGCCAGCGTCAATAGAATGAGCACGATGCCGACAATGGAGCTGGCTTGGATAGCGATTCGAGTTAAC
GGCCGGAGGCCTGATCCACTAGTGTCGACGATGTAGGTCACGGTCTCGAAGCCGCGGTGCGGGTGCCAGG
GCGTGCCCTTGGGCTCCCCGGGCGCGTACTCCACCTCACCCATCTGGTCCATCATGATGAACGGGTCGAG
GTGGCGGTAGTTGATCCCGGCGAACGCGCGGCGCACCGGGAAGCCCTCGCCCTCGAAACCGCTGGGCGCG
GTGGTCACGGTGAGCACGGGACGTGCGACGGCGTCGGCGGGTGCGGATACGCGGGGCAGCGTCAGCGGGT
TCTCGACGGTCACGGCGGGCATGTCGACACTAGTTCTAGCCAGCTTTTGTTCCCTTTAGTGAGGGTTAAT
TTCGAGCTTGGCGTAATCATGGTCATAGCTGTTTCCTGTGTGAAATTGTTATCCGCTCACAATTCCACAC
AACATACGAGCCGGAAGCATAAAGTGTAAAGCCTGGGGTGCCTAATGAGTGAGCTAACTCACATTAATTG
CGTTGCGCTCACTGCCCGCTTTCCAGTCGGGAAACCTGTCGTGCCAGCTGCATTAATGAATCGGCCAACG
CGCGGGGAGAGGCGGTTTGCGTATTGGGCGCTCTTCCGCTTCCTCGCTCACTGACTCGCTGCGCTCGGTC
GTTCGGCTGCGGCGAGCGGTATCAGCTCACTCAAAGGCGGTAATACGGTTATCCACAGAATCAGGGGATA
ACGCAGGAAAGAACATGTGAGCAAAAGGCCAGCAAAAGGCCAGGAACCGTAAAAAGGCCGCGTTGCTGGC
GTTTTTCCATAGGCTCCGCCCCCCTGACGAGCATCACAAAAATCGACGCTCAAGTCAGAGGTGGCGAAAC
CCGACAGGACTATAAAGATACCAGGCGTTTCCCCCTGGAAGCTCCCTCGTGCGCTCTCCTGTTCCGACCC
TGCCGCTTACCGGATACCTGTCCGCCTTTCTCCCTTCGGGAAGCGTGGCGCTTTCTCATAGCTCACGCTG
TAGGTATCTCAGTTCGGTGTAGGTCGTTCGCTCCAAGCTGGGCTGTGTGCACGAACCCCCCGTTCAGCCC
GACCGCTGCGCCTTATCCGGTAACTATCGTCTTGAGTCCAACCCGGTAAGACACGACTTATCGCCACTGG
CAGCAGCCACTGGTAACAGGATTAGCAGAGCGAGGTATGTAGGCGGTGCTACAGAGTTCTTGAAGTGGTG
GCCTAACTACGGCTACACTAGAAGAACAGTATTTGGTATCTGCGCTCTGCTGAAGCCAGTTACCTTCGGA
AAAAGAGTTGGTAGCTCTTGATCCGGCAAACAAACCACCGCTGGTAGCGGTGGTTTTTTTGTTTGCAAGC
AGCAGATTACGCGCAGAAAAAAAGGATCTCAAGAAGATCCTTTGATCTTTTCTACGGGGTCTGACGCTCA
GTGGAACGAAAACTCACGTTAAGGGATTTTGGTCATGAGATTATCAAAAAGGATCTTCACCTAGATCCTT
TTAAATTAAAAATGAAGTTTTAAATCAATCTAAAGTATATATGAGTAAACTTGGTCTGACAGTTACCAAT
GCTTAATCAGTGAGGCACCTATCTCAGCGATCTGTCTATTTCGTTCATCCATAGTTGCCTGACTCCCCGT
CGTGTAGATAACTACGATACGGGAGGGCTTACCATCTGGCCCCAGTGCTGCAATGATACCGCGAGACCCA
CGCTCACCGGCTCCAGATTTATCAGCAATAAACCAGCCAGCCGGAAGGGCCGAGCGCAGAAGTGGTCCTG
CAACTTTATCCGCCTCCATCCAGTCTATTAATTGTTGCCGGGAAGCTAGAGTAAGTAGTTCGCCAGTTAA
TAGTTTGCGCAACGTTGTTGCCATTGCTACAGGCATCGTGGTGTCACGCTCGTCGTTTGGTATGGCTTCA
TTCAGCTCCGGTTCCCAACGATCAAGGCGAGTTACATGATCCCCCATGTTGTGCAAAAAAGCGGTTAGCT
CCTTCGGTCCTCCGATCGTTGTCAGAAGTAAGTTGGCCGCAGTGTTATCACTCATGGTTATGGCAGCACT
GCATAATTCTCTTACTGTCATGCCATCCGTAAGATGCTTTTCTGTGACTGGTGAGTACTCAACCAAGTCA
TTCTGAGAATAGTGTATGCGGCGACCGAGTTGCTCTTGCCCGGCGTCAATACGGGATAATACCGCGCCAC
ATAGCAGAACTTTAAAAGTGCTCATCATTGGAAAACGTTCTTCGGGGCGAAAACTCTCAAGGATCTTACC
GCTGTTGAGATCCAGTTCGATGTAACCCACTCGTGCACCCAACTGATCTTCAGCATCTTTTACTTTCACC
AGCGTTTCTGGGTGAGCAAAAACAGGAAGGCAAAATGCCGCAAAAAAGGGAATAAGGGCGACACGGAAAT
GTTGAATACTCATACTCTTCCTTTTTCAATATTATTGAAGCATTTATCAGGGTTATTGTCTCATGAGCGG
ATACATATTTGAATGTATTTAGAAAAATAAACAAATAGGGGTTCCGCGCACATTTCCCCGAAAAGTGCCA
C
